>Addgene plasmid #66743 | -161+80pCalb2/mutE2F(-69)-like | addgene full sequence | sequence record 123768 | Addgene assembled sequence
GGTACCGAGCTCTTACGCGTGCTAGCCCGGGCTCGAGATCTGCGATCTAAGTAAGCTTTCTCAGCGCAGA
GGTAAGGGCCCTCTAGGAGTCCGGGCCGAGCCCCTCGCGCCGCCGCCCCCGCCGCGCCGCGCCCCGGTCG
GCTTCCCTGAATTCGCGCGCCCCCTTCTGGCGGCCGGGCGCAGGCGCAGGCTCCAGAGCGTATATAAGGG
CAGCGTGGCGCACAACCCCAGCGCGAGTGCCAGAGCCCAGCCGGCGCGGAGCGGGAGCGGTGCAGGCTGA
GGTCTCCGAGCGGCTCGCCATGGAAGACGCCAAAAACATAAAGAAAGGCCCGGCGCCATTCTATCCGCTG
GAAGATGGAACCGCTGGAGAGCAACTGCATAAGGCTATGAAGAGATACGCCCTGGTTCCTGGAACAATTG
CTTTTACAGATGCACATATCGAGGTGGACATCACTTACGCTGAGTACTTCGAAATGTCCGTTCGGTTGGC
AGAAGCTATGAAACGATATGGGCTGAATACAAATCACAGAATCGTCGTATGCAGTGAAAACTCTCTTCAA
TTCTTTATGCCGGTGTTGGGCGCGTTATTTATCGGAGTTGCAGTTGCGCCCGCGAACGACATTTATAATG
AACGTGAATTGCTCAACAGTATGGGCATTTCGCAGCCTACCGTGGTGTTCGTTTCCAAAAAGGGGTTGCA
AAAAATTTTGAACGTGCAAAAAAAGCTCCCAATCATCCAAAAAATTATTATCATGGATTCTAAAACGGAT
TACCAGGGATTTCAGTCGATGTACACGTTCGTCACATCTCATCTACCTCCCGGTTTTAATGAATACGATT
TTGTGCCAGAGTCCTTCGATAGGGACAAGACAATTGCACTGATCATGAACTCCTCTGGATCTACTGGTCT
GCCTAAAGGTGTCGCTCTGCCTCATAGAACTGCCTGCGTGAGATTCTCGCATGCCAGAGATCCTATTTTT
GGCAATCAAATCATTCCGGATACTGCGATTTTAAGTGTTGTTCCATTCCATCACGGTTTTGGAATGTTTA
CTACACTCGGATATTTGATATGTGGATTTCGAGTCGTCTTAATGTATAGATTTGAAGAAGAGCTGTTTCT
GAGGAGCCTTCAGGATTACAAGATTCAAAGTGCGCTGCTGGTGCCAACCCTATTCTCCTTCTTCGCCAAA
AGCACTCTGATTGACAAATACGATTTATCTAATTTACACGAAATTGCTTCTGGTGGCGCTCCCCTCTCTA
AGGAAGTCGGGGAAGCGGTTGCCAAGAGGTTCCATCTGCCAGGTATCAGGCAAGGATATGGGCTCACTGA
GACTACATCAGCTATTCTGATTACACCCGAGGGGGATGATAAACCGGGCGCGGTCGGTAAAGTTGTTCCA
TTTTTTGAAGCGAAGGTTGTGGATCTGGATACCGGGAAAACGCTGGGCGTTAATCAAAGAGGCGAACTGT
GTGTGAGAGGTCCTATGATTATGTCCGGTTATGTAAACAATCCGGAAGCGACCAACGCCTTGATTGACAA
GGATGGATGGCTACATTCTGGAGACATAGCTTACTGGGACGAAGACGAACACTTCTTCATCGTTGACCGC
CTGAAGTCTCTGATTAAGTACAAAGGCTATCAGGTGGCTCCCGCTGAATTGGAATCCATCTTGCTCCAAC
ACCCCAACATCTTCGACGCAGGTGTCGCAGGTCTTCCCGACGATGACGCCGGTGAACTTCCCGCCGCCGT
TGTTGTTTTGGAGCACGGAAAGACGATGACGGAAAAAGAGATCGTGGATTACGTCGCCAGTCAAGTAACA
ACCGCGAAAAAGTTGCGCGGAGGAGTTGTGTTTGTGGACGAAGTACCGAAAGGTCTTACCGGAAAACTCG
ACGCAAGAAAAATCAGAGAGATCCTCATAAAGGCCAAGAAGGGCGGAAAGATCGCCGTGTAATTCTAGAG
TCGGGGCGGCCGGCCGCTTCGAGCAGACATGATAAGATACATTGATGAGTTTGGACAAACCACAACTAGA
ATGCAGTGAAAAAAATGCTTTATTTGTGAAATTTGTGATGCTATTGCTTTATTTGTAACCATTATAAGCT
GCAATAAACAAGTTAACAACAACAATTGCATTCATTTTATGTTTCAGGTTCAGGGGGAGGTGTGGGAGGT
TTTTTAAAGCAAGTAAAACCTCTACAAATGTGGTAAAATCGATAAGGATCCGTCGACCGATGCCCTTGAG
AGCCTTCAACCCAGTCAGCTCCTTCCGGTGGGCGCGGGGCATGACTATCGTCGCCGCACTTATGACTGTC
TTCTTTATCATGCAACTCGTAGGACAGGTGCCGGCAGCGCTCTTCCGCTTCCTCGCTCACTGACTCGCTG
CGCTCGGTCGTTCGGCTGCGGCGAGCGGTATCAGCTCACTCAAAGGCGGTAATACGGTTATCCACAGAAT
CAGGGGATAACGCAGGAAAGAACATGTGAGCAAAAGGCCAGCAAAAGGCCAGGAACCGTAAAAAGGCCGC
GTTGCTGGCGTTTTTCCATAGGCTCCGCCCCCCTGACGAGCATCACAAAAATCGACGCTCAAGTCAGAGG
TGGCGAAACCCGACAGGACTATAAAGATACCAGGCGTTTCCCCCTGGAAGCTCCCTCGTGCGCTCTCCTG
TTCCGACCCTGCCGCTTACCGGATACCTGTCCGCCTTTCTCCCTTCGGGAAGCGTGGCGCTTTCTCAATG
CTCACGCTGTAGGTATCTCAGTTCGGTGTAGGTCGTTCGCTCCAAGCTGGGCTGTGTGCACGAACCCCCC
GTTCAGCCCGACCGCTGCGCCTTATCCGGTAACTATCGTCTTGAGTCCAACCCGGTAAGACACGACTTAT
CGCCACTGGCAGCAGCCACTGGTAACAGGATTAGCAGAGCGAGGTATGTAGGCGGTGCTACAGAGTTCTT
GAAGTGGTGGCCTAACTACGGCTACACTAGAAGGACAGTATTTGGTATCTGCGCTCTGCTGAAGCCAGTT
ACCTTCGGAAAAAGAGTTGGTAGCTCTTGATCCGGCAAACAAACCACCGCTGGTAGCGGTGGTTTTTTTG
TTTGCAAGCAGCAGATTACGCGCAGAAAAAAAGGATCTCAAGAAGATCCTTTGATCTTTTCTACGGGGTC
TGACGCTCAGTGGAACGAAAACTCACGTTAAGGGATTTTGGTCATGAGATTATCAAAAAGGATCTTCACC
TAGATCCTTTTAAATTAAAAATGAAGTTTTAAATCAATCTAAAGTATATATGAGTAAACTTGGTCTGACA
GTTACCAATGCTTAATCAGTGAGGCACCTATCTCAGCGATCTGTCTATTTCGTTCATCCATAGTTGCCTG
ACTCCCCGTCGTGTAGATAACTACGATACGGGAGGGCTTACCATCTGGCCCCAGTGCTGCAATGATACCG
CGAGACCCACGCTCACCGGCTCCAGATTTATCAGCAATAAACCAGCCAGCCGGAAGGGCCGAGCGCAGAA
GTGGTCCTGCAACTTTATCCGCCTCCATCCAGTCTATTAATTGTTGCCGGGAAGCTAGAGTAAGTAGTTC
GCCAGTTAATAGTTTGCGCAACGTTGTTGCCATTGCTACAGGCATCGTGGTGTCACGCTCGTCGTTTGGT
ATGGCTTCATTCAGCTCCGGTTCCCAACGATCAAGGCGAGTTACATGATCCCCCATGTTGTGCAAAAAAG
CGGTTAGCTCCTTCGGTCCTCCGATCGTTGTCAGAAGTAAGTTGGCCGCAGTGTTATCACTCATGGTTAT
GGCAGCACTGCATAATTCTCTTACTGTCATGCCATCCGTAAGATGCTTTTCTGTGACTGGTGAGTACTCA
ACCAAGTCATTCTGAGAATAGTGTATGCGGCGACCGAGTTGCTCTTGCCCGGCGTCAATACGGGATAATA
CCGCGCCACATAGCAGAACTTTAAAAGTGCTCATCATTGGAAAACGTTCTTCGGGGCGAAAACTCTCAAG
GATCTTACCGCTGTTGAGATCCAGTTCGATGTAACCCACTCGTGCACCCAACTGATCTTCAGCATCTTTT
ACTTTCACCAGCGTTTCTGGGTGAGCAAAAACAGGAAGGCAAAATGCCGCAAAAAAGGGAATAAGGGCGA
CACGGAAATGTTGAATACTCATACTCTTCCTTTTTCAATATTATTGAAGCATTTATCAGGGTTATTGTCT
CATGAGCGGATACATATTTGAATGTATTTAGAAAAATAAACAAATAGGGGTTCCGCGCACATTTCCCCGA
AAAGTGCCACCTG
[124 nt withheld, positions 4284-4407]
C
[91 nt withheld, positions 4409-4499]
A
[49 nt withheld, positions 4501-4549]
CCTTTGACGTTGGAGTCCACGTTCTTT
[37 nt withheld, positions 4577-4613]
ACCCTATCTCGGTCTATTCTTTTGATTTATAAGGGATTTTGCCGATTTCGGCCTATTGGTTAAAAAATGA
GCTGATTTAACAAAAATTTAACGCGAATTTTAACAAAATATTAACGCTTACAATTTGCCATTCGCCATTC
AGGCTGCGCAACTGTTGGGAAGGGCGATCGGTGCGGGCCTCTTCGCTATTACGCCAGCCCAAGCTACCAT
GATAAGTAAGTAATATTAAGGTACGGGAGGTACTTGGAGCGGCCGCAATAAAATATCTTTATTTTCATTA
CATCTGTGTGTTGGTTTTTTGTGTGAATCGATAGTACTAACATACGCTCTCCATCAAAACAAAACGAAAC
AAAACAAACTAGCAAAATAGGCTGTCCCCAGTGCAAGTGCAGGTGCCAGAACATTTCTCTATCGATA
Features (pLannotate 1.2.2; 11 found; start..end, strand, type, name):
    300..1952    +  CDS            luciferase: firefly luciferase; luc+; enhanced luc+ version of the luciferase gene
   1993..2114    -  polyA_signal   SV40 poly(A) signal: SV40 polyadenylation signal
   2137..2205    -  CDS            large T antigen (fragment): large T antigen from SV40 (simian virus 40)
   2221..2353    +  CDS            TcR (fragment): tetracycline efflux protein; tet; confers resistance to tetracycline
   2533..3121    -  rep_origin     ori: high-copy-number ColE1/pMB1/pBR322/pUC origin of replication
   3292..4152    -  CDS            AmpR: β-lactamase; bla; confers resistance to ampicillin, carbenicillin, and related antibiotics
   4153..4257    -  promoter       AmpR promoter: bla
   4284..4712    +  rep_origin     f1 ori (sequence partly withheld): f1 bacteriophage origin of replication; arrow indicates direction of (+) strand synthesis
   4744..4811    -  CDS            lacZα (fragment): LacZα fragment of β-galactosidase; lacZ fragment
   4870..4918    +  polyA_signal   poly(A) signal: synthetic polyadenylation signal
   4932..5023    +  misc_feature   pause site: RNA polymerase II transcriptional pause signal from the human α2 globin gene
