[The description below was written by a language model from this plasmid's Addgene catalogue record and pLannotate feature annotations shown in this document.]
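Description:
-161+80pCalb2/mutE2F(-69)-like is a firefly luciferase reporter plasmid built on the promoterless pGL3-Basic backbone, designed for transfection into mammalian cells to measure activity of a mutated fragment of the human CALB2 (calbindin 2, calretinin) promoter. It is maintained in E. coli through a high-copy ColE1/pUC-type origin and selected with ampicillin via the β-lactamase gene and its own promoter. An f1 phage origin is also present. The short large T antigen, tetracycline resistance and lacZα fragments flagged in the annotation are non-functional backbone remnants rather than working genes.

The insert is a 241 bp segment of the CALB2 promoter spanning positions -161 to +80, cloned between HindIII and NcoI sites immediately upstream of the luc+ coding sequence, so that luciferase output depends on this fragment alone. The promoter itself is not annotated in the feature table, but the unannotated region preceding the luciferase gene is consistent with its placement. Within the fragment, the GCG triplet at -69 to -67 is changed to ATT, which, as the name indicates, disrupts an E2F-like motif. Luciferase transcripts terminate at the SV40 polyadenylation signal downstream. A synthetic poly(A) signal and a transcriptional pause site from the human α2 globin gene sit upstream of the cloning region and suppress read-through transcription from the backbone that would otherwise raise background signal.

The construct comes from work mapping cis- and trans-acting elements that control calretinin expression in mesothelioma cells. Its likely use is comparison with an unmutated promoter reporter to test how much this site contributes to promoter activity.
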