Addgene plasmid #66743: -161+80pCalb2/mutE2F(-69)-like
Purpose: luciferase reporter for Calb2 promoter (-161to +80, mutant)
Depositing lab: Emanuela Felley-Bosco & Rolf Stahel. Depositing organization: Zurich University Hospital. Publication: Identification of cis- and trans-acting elements regulating calretinin expression in mesothelioma cells. Kresoja-Rakic J, Kapaklikaya E, Ziltener G, Dalcher D, Santoro R, Christensen BC, Johnson KC, Schwaller B, Weder W, Stahel RA, Felley-Bosco E. Oncotarget. 2016 Feb 1. doi: 10.18632/oncotarget.7114. PubMed 26848772.
Backbone
  Vector backbone: pGL3 basic
  Backbone manufacturer: Promega
  Backbone size w/o insert (bp): 4818
  Vector type: Mammalian Expression, Luciferase
Growth in bacteria
  Bacterial resistance: Ampicillin, 100 μg/mL
  Growth temperature: 37°C
  Growth strain: DH5alpha
  Copy number: High Copy
Gene/Insert
  Gene/Insert name: Calb2 promoter (-161bp+80) (alt name: calbindin 2)
  Species: H. sapiens (human)
  Insert size (bp): 241
  Mutation: GCG (-69,-68,-67) to ATT
  GenBank ID: 794
  Entrez Gene: CALB2 (a.k.a. CAB29, CAL2, CR)
  Promoter: Calb2
  Tag / fusion protein: luciferase (C terminal on backbone)
  Cloning method: Restriction Enzyme; 5′ cloning site HindIII (not destroyed); 3′ cloning site NcoI (not destroyed)
  Sequencing primers: 5′ REVprimer3; 3′ GLprimer2
Terms and licenses: Academic/Nonprofit Terms; Industry Terms: Not Available to Industry
How to cite: -161+80pCalb2/mutE2F(-69)-like was a gift from Emanuela Felley-Bosco & Rolf Stahel (Addgene plasmid # 66743 ; http://n2t.net/addgene:66743 ; RRID:Addgene_66743)
