>Addgene plasmid #66743 | -161+80pCalb2/mutE2F(-69)-like | addgene partial sequence | sequence record 117405 | LucNRev 5'-CCTTATGCAGTTGCTCTCC-3'
GGCCTTTCTTTATGTTTTTGGCGTCTTCCATGGCGAGCCGCTCGGAGACCTCAGCCTGCACCGCTCCCGC
TCCGCGCCGGCTGGGCTCTGGCACTCGCGCTGGGGTTGTGCGCCACGCTGCCCTTATATACGCTCTGGAG
CCTGCGCCTGCGCCCGGCCGCCAGAAGGGGGCGCGCGAATTCAGGGAAGCCGACCGGGGCGCGGCGCGGC
GGGGGCGGCGGCGCGAGGGGCTCGGCCCGGACTCCTAGAGGGCCCTTACCTCTGCGCTGAGAAAGCTTAC
TTAGATCGCAGATCTCGAGCCCGGGCTAGCACGCGTAAGAGCTCGGTACCTATCGATAGAGAAATGTTCT
GGCACCTGCACTTGCACTGGGGACAGCCTATTTTGCTAGTTTGTTTTGTTTCGTTTTGTTTTGATGGAGA
GCGTATGTTAGTACTATCGATTCACACAAAAAACCAACACACAGATGTAATGAAAATAAAGATATTTTAT
TGCGGCCGCTCCAAGTACCTCCCGTACCTTAATATTACTTACTTATCATGGTAGCTTGGGCTGGCGTAAT
AGCGAAGAGGCCCGCACCGATCGCCCTTCCCAACAGTTGCGCAGCCTGAATGGCGAATGGCAAATTGTAA
GCGTTAATATTTTGTTAAAATTCGCGTTAAATTTTTGTTAAATCAGCTCATTTTTTAACCAATAGGCCGA
AATCGGCAAAATCCCTTATAAATCAAAAGAATAGACCGAGATAGGGTTGAGTGTTGTTCCAGT
