>Addgene plasmid #66743 | -161+80pCalb2/mutE2F(-69)-like | addgene partial sequence | sequence record 117407 | RVprimer3 5'-CTAGCAAAATAGGCTGTCCC-3'
TTTCTCTATCGATAGGTACCGAGCTCTTACGCGTGCTAGCCCGGGCTCGAGATCTGCGATCTAAGTAAGC
TTTCTCAGCGCAGAGGTAAGGGCCCTCTAGGAGTCCGGGCCGAGCCCCTCGCGCCGCCGCCCCCGCCGCG
CCGCGCCCCGGTCGGCTTCCCTGAATTCGCGCGCCCCCTTCTGGCGGCCGGGCGCAGGCGCAGGCTCCAG
AGCGTATATAAGGGCAGCGTGGCGCACAACCCCAGCGCGAGTGCCAGAGCCCAGCCGGCGCGGAGCGGGA
GCGGTGCAGGCTGAGGTCTCCGAGCGGCTCGCCATGGAAGACGCCAAAAACATAAAGAAAGGCCCGGCGC
CATTCTATCCGCTGGAAGATGGAACCGCTGGAGAGCAACTGCATAAGGCTATGAAGAGATACGCCCTGGT
TCCTGGAACAATTGCTTTTACAGATGCACATATCGAGGTGGACATCACTTACGCTGAGTACTTCGAAATG
TCCGTTCGGTTGGCAGAAGCTATGAAACGATATGGGCTGAATACAAATCACAGAATCGTCGTATGCAGTG
AAAACTCTCTTCAATTCTTTATGCCGGTGTTGGGCGCGTTATTTATCGGAGTTGCAGTTGCGCCCGCGAA
CGACATTTATAATGAACGTGAATTGCTCAACAGTATGGGCATTTCGCAGCCTACCGTGGTGTTCGTTTCC
AAAAAGGGGTTGCAAAAAATTTTGAACGTGCAAAAAAAGCTCCCAATCATCCAAAAAATTATTATCATGG
ATTCTAAAACGGATTACCAGGGATTTCAGTCGATGTACACGTTCGTCACATCTCATCTACCTCCCGGTTT
TAATGAATACGATTTTGTGCCAGAGTCCTTCGATAGGGACAAGACAATTGCACTGATCATGAACTCCTCT
GGATCTACTGGTCTGCC
